>Addgene plasmid #103624 | LSB-hsa-miR-545-3p | depositor full sequence | sequence record 196296 | Full Sequence
AATTGAGGGGATAACGCAGGAAAGAACATGTGAGCAAAAGGCCAGCAAAAGGCCAGGAACCGTAAAAAGG
CCGCGTTGCTGGCGTTTTTCCATAGGCTCCGCCCCCCTGACGAGCATCACAAAAATCGACGCTCAAGTCA
GAGGTGGCGAAACCCGACAGGACTATAAAGATACCAGGCGTTTCCCCCTGGAAGCTCCCTCGTGCGCTCT
CCTGTTCCGACCCTGCCGCTTACCGGATACCTGTCCGCCTTTCTCCCTTCGGGAAGCGTGGCGCTTTCTC
ATAGCTCACGCTGTAGGTATCTCAGTTCGGTGTAGGTCGTTCGCTCCAAGCTGGGCTGTGTGCACGAACC
CCCCGTTCAGCCCGACCGCTGCGCCTTATCCGGTAACTATCGTCTTGAGTCCAACCCGGTAAGACACGAC
TTATCGCCACTGGCAGCAGCCACTGGTAACAGGATTAGCAGAGCGAGGTATGTAGGCGGTGCTACAGAGT
TCTTGAAGTGGTGGCCTAACTACGGCTACACTAGAAGAACAGTATTTGGTATCTGCGCTCTGCTGAAGCC
AGTTACCTTCGGAAAAAGAGTTGGTAGCTCTTGATCCGGCAAACAAACCACCGCTGGTAGCGGTGGTTTT
TTTGTTTGCAAGCAGCAGATTACGCGCAGAAAAAAAGGATCTCAAGAAGATCCTTTGATCTTTTCTACGG
GGTCTGACGCTCAGTGGAACGAAAACTCACGTTAAGGGATTTTGGTCATGAGATTATCAAAAAGGATCTT
CACCTAGATCCTTTTAAATTAAAAATGAAGTTTTAAATCAATCTAAAGTATATATGAGTAAACTTGGTCT
GACAGTTACCAATGCTTAATCAGTGAGGCACCTATCTCAGCGATCTGTCTATTTCGTTCATCCATAGTTG
CCTGACTCCCCGTCGTGTAGATAACTACGATACGGGAGGGCTTACCATCTGGCCCCAGTGCTGCAATGAT
ACCGCGAGAACCACGCTCACCGGCTCCAGATTTATCAGCAATAAACCAGCCAGCCGGAAGGGCCGAGCGC
AGAAGTGGTCCTGCAACTTTATCCGCCTCCATCCAGTCTATTAATTGTTGCCGGGAAGCTAGAGTAAGTA
GTTCGCCAGTTAATAGTTTGCGCAACGTTGTTGCCATTGCTACAGGCATCGTGGTGTCACGCTCGTCGTT
TGGTATGGCTTCATTCAGCTCCGGTTCCCAACGATCAAGGCGAGTTACATGATCCCCCATGTTGTGCAAA
AAAGCGGTTAGCTCCTTCGGTCCTCCGATCGTTGTCAGAAGTAAGTTGGCCGCAGTGTTATCACTCATGG
TTATGGCAGCACTGCATAATTCTCTTACTGTCATGCCATCCGTAAGATGCTTTTCTGTGACTGGTGAGTA
CTCAACCAAGTCATTCTGAGAATAGTGTATGCGGCGACCGAGTTGCTCTTGCCCGGCGTCAATACGGGAT
AATACCGCGCCACATAGCAGAACTTTAAAAGTGCTCATCATTGGAAAACGTTCTTCGGGGCGAAAACTCT
CAAGGATCTTACCGCTGTTGAGATCCAGTTCGATGTAACCCACTCGTGCACCCAACTGATCTTCAGCATC
TTTTACTTTCACCAGCGTTTCTGGGTGAGCAAAAACAGGAAGGCAAAATGCCGCAAAAAAGGGAATAAGG
GCGACACGGAAATGTTGAATACTCATACTCTTCCTTTTTCAATATTATTGAAGCATTTATCAGGGTTATT
GTCTCATGAGCGGATACATATTTGAATGTAGCTCCGAATTTCTCGAGGGCTTGTCGACGACGGCGGTCTC
CGTCGTCAGGATCATGAATTCGACCCGCCTGCCACCATGACCGAGTACAAGCCCACGGTGCGCCTCGCCA
CCCGCGACGACGTCCCCCGGGCCGTACGCACCCTCGCCGCCGCGTTCGCCGACTACCCCGCCACGCGCCA
CACCGTCGACCCGGACCGCCACATCGAGCGGGTCACCGAGCTGCAAGAACTCTTCCTCACGCGCGTCGGG
CTCGACATCGGCAAGGTGTGGGTCGCGGACGACGGCGCCGCGGTGGCGGTCTGGACCACGCCGGAGAGCG
TCGAAGCGGGGGCGGTGTTCGCCGAGATCGGCCCGCGCATGGCCGAGTTGAGCGGTTCCCGGCTGGCCGC
GCAGCAACAGATGGAAGGCCTCCTGGCGCCGCACCGGCCCAAGGAGCCCGCGTGGTTCCTGGCCACCGTC
GGCGTCTCGCCCGACCACCAGGGCAAGGGTCTGGGCAGCGCCGTCGTGCTCCCCGGAGTGGAGGCGGCCG
AGCGCGCCGGGGTGCCCGCCTTCCTGGAGACATCCGCGCCCCGCAACCTCCCCTTCTACGAGCGGCTCGG
CTTCACCGTCACCGCCGACGTCGAGGTGCCCGAAGGACCGCGCACCTGGTGCATGACCCGCAAGCCCGGT
GCCTGATACGCGTGAATTCACTCCTCAGGTGCAGGCTGCCTATCAGAAGGTGGTGGCTGGTGTGGCCAAT
GCCCTGGCTCACAAATACCACTGAGATCTTTTTCCCTCTGCCAAAAATTATGGGGACATCATGAAGCCCC
TTGAGCATCTGACTTCTGGCTAATAAAGGAAATTTATTTTCATTGCAATAGTGTGTTGGAATTTTTTGTG
TCTCTCACTCGGAAGGACATATGGGAGGGCAAATCATTTAAAACATCAGAATGAGTATTTGGTTTAGAGT
TTGGCAACATATGCCCATATGCTGGCTGCCATGAACAAAGGTTGGCTATAAAGAGGTCATCAGTATATGA
AACAGCCCCCTGCTGTCCATTCCTTATTCCATAGAAAAGCCTTGACTTGAGGTTAGATTTTTTTTATATT
TTGTTTTGTGTTATTTTTTTCTTTAACATCCCTAAAATTTTCCTTACATGTTTTACTAGCCAGATTTTTC
CTCCTCTCCTGACTACTCCCAGTCATAGCTGTCCCTCTTCTCTTATGGAGATCCCTCGACCTGCAGCCCA
AGCTTGAATTCTCTAGAATTACCCTGTTATCCCTATGCTTGGTTTACCGAGCTCTTATTGGTTTTCAAAC
TTCATTGACTGTGCCCAACGCGCCTGGGAGCTCACGGGGACAGCCCCCCCCCAAAGCCCCCAGGGATGTA
ATTACGTCCCTCCCCCGCTAGGGGGCAGCAGCGAGCCGCCCGGGGCTCCGCTCCGGTCCGGCGCTCCCCC
CGCATCCCCGAGCCGGCAGCGTGCGGGGACAGCCCGGGCACGGGGAAGGTGGCACGGGATCGCTTTCCTC
TGAACGCTTCTCGCTGCTCTTTGAGCCTGCAGACACCTGGGGGGATACGGGGAAAAAGCTAGGCTGAAAG
ACCGGTTCTTAGAATGACACGCGCCTGGGAGCTCACGGGGACAGCCCCCCCCCAAAGCCCCCAGGGATGT
AATTACGTCCCTCCCCCGCTAGGGGGCAGCAGCGAGCCGCCCGGGGCTCCGCTCCGGTCCGGCGCTCCCC
CCGCATCCCCGAGCCGGCAGCGTGCGGGGACAGCCCGGGCACGGGGAAGGTGGCACGGGATCGCTTTCCT
CTGAACGCTTCTCGCTGCTCTTTGAGCCTGCAGACACCTGGGGGGATACGGGGAAAAAGCTAACTTCTGA
GACGACAACTTTGTATAGAAAAGTTGGCTCCGAATTCGCCCTTGACAGCAGAGATCCAGTTTGGTTAATT
AATTGGCTCCGGTGCCCGTCAGTGGGCAGAGCGCACATCGCCCACAGTCCCCGAGAAGTTGTGGGGAGGG
GTCGGCAATTGAACCGGTGCCTAGAGAAGGTGGCGCGGGGTAAACTGGGAAAGTGATGTCGTGTACTGGC
TCCGCCTTTTTCCCGAGGGTGGGGGAGAACCGTATATAAGTGCAGTAGTCGCCGTGAACGTTCTTTTTCG
CAACGGGTTTGCCGCCAGAACACAGGTAAGTGCCGTGTGTGGTTCCCGCGGGCCTGGCCTCTTTACGGGT
TATGGCCCTTGCGTGCCTTGAATTACTTCCACCTGGCTGCAGTACGTGATTCTTGATCCCGAGCTTCGGG
TTGGAAGTGGGTGGGAGAGTTCGAGGCCTTGCGCTTAAGGAGCCCCTTCGCCTCGTGCTTGAGTTGAGGC
CTGGCCTGGGCGCTGGGGCCGCCGCGTGCGAATCTGGTGGCACCTTCGCGCCTGTCTCGCTGCTTTCGAT
AAGTCTCTAGCCATTTAAAATTTTTGATGACCTGCTGCGACGCTTTTTTTCTGGCAAGATAGTCTTGTAA
ATGCGGGCCAAGATCTGCACACTGGTATTTCGGTTTTTGGGGCCGCGGGCGGCGACGGGGCCCGTGCGTC
CCAGCGCACATGTTCGGCGAGGCGGGGCCTGCGAGCGCGGCCACCGAGAATCGGACGGGGGTAGTCTCAA
GCTGGCCGGCCTGCTCTGGTGCCTGGCCTCGCGCCGCCGTGTATCGCCCCGCCCTGGGCGGCAAGGCTGG
CCCGGTCGGCACCAGTTGCGTGAGCGGAAAGATGGCCGCTTCCCGGCCCTGCTGCAGGGAGCTCAAAATG
GAGGACGCGGCGCTCGGGAGAGCGGGCGGGTGAGTCACCCACACAAAGGAAAAGGGCCTTTCCGTCCTCA
GCCGTCGCTTCATGTGACTCCACGGAGTACCGGGCGCCGTCCAGGCACCTCGATTAGTTCTCGAGCTTTT
GGAGTACGTCGTCTTTAGGTTGGGGGGAGGGGTTTTATGCGATGGAGTTTCCCCACACTGAGTGGGTGGA
GACTGAAGTTAGGCCAGCTTGGCACTTGATGTAATTCTCCTTGGAATTTGCCCTTTTTGAGTTTGGATCT
TGGTTCATTCTCAAGCCTCAGACAGTGGTTCAAAGTTTTTTTCTTCCATTTCAGGTGTCGTGAGAAGGGC
GAATTCGACCCAAGTTTGTACAAAAAAGCAGGCTGGATCCAGGTGCCACCATGGTGAGCGAGCTGATTAA
GGAGAACATGCACATGAAGCTGTACATGGAGGGCACCGTGAACAACCACCACTTCAAGTGCACATCCGAG
GGCGAAGGCAAGCCCTACGAGGGCACCCAGACCATGAGAATCAAGGCGGTCGAGGGCGGCCCTCTCCCCT
TCGCCTTCGACATCCTGGCTACCAGCTTCATGTACGGCAGCAAAACCTTCATCAACCACACCCAGGGCAT
CCCCGACTTCTTTAAGCAGTCCTTCCCCGAGGGCTTCACATGGGAGAGAGTCACCACATACGAAGATGGG
GGCGTGCTGACCGCTACCCAGGACACCAGCCTCCAGGACGGCTGCCTCATCTACAACGTCAAGATCAGAG
GGGTGAACTTCCCATCCAACGGCCCTGTGATGCAGAAGAAAACACTCGGCTGGGAGGCCTCCACCGAGAC
ACTGTACCCCGCTGACGGCGGCCTGGAAGGCAGAGCCGACATGGCCCTGAAGCTCGTGGGCGGGGGCCAC
CTGATCTGCAACCTTAAGACCACATACAGATCCAAGAAACCCGCTAAGAACCTCAAGATGCCCGGCGTCT
ACTATGTGGACAGGAGACTGGAAAGAATCAAGGAGGCCGACAAAGAGACATACGTCGAGCAGCACGAGGT
GGCTGTGGCCAGATACTGCGACCTCCCTAGCAAACTGGGGCACAAACTTAATTGAGAATTCTACCACCCA
GCTTTCTTGTACAAAGTGGTACGTCTCAAGACCAGAGGTCTCTGCTTTCCTTAGGGCACACAATAAATGT
TTGCTGAGCACACAATAAATGTTTGCTGAGCACACAATAAATGTTTGCTGAGCACACAATAAATGTTTGC
TGACAACCAGAAGAGACCTGTGCTTCACTCCTCAGGTGCAGGCTGCCTATCAGAAGGTGGTGGCTGGTGT
GGCCAATGCCCTGGCTCACAAATACCACTGAGATCTTTTTCCCTCTGCCAAAAATTATGGGGACATCATG
AAGCCCCTTGAGCATCTGACTTCTGGCTAATAAAGGAAATTTATTTTCATTGCAATAGTGTGTTGGAATT
TTTTGTGTCTCTCACTCGGAAGGACATATGGGAGGGCAAATCATTTAAAACATCAGAATGAGTATTTGGT
TTAGAGTTTGGCAACATATGCCCATATGCTGGCTGCCATGAACAAAGGTTGGCTATAAAGAGGTCATCAG
TATATGAAACAGCCCCCTGCTGTCCATTCCTTATTCCATAGAAAAGCCTTGACTTGAGGTTAGATTTTTT
TTATATTTTGTTTTGTGTTATTTTTTTCTTTAACATCCCTAAAATTTTCCTTACATGTTTTACTAGCCAG
ATTTTTCCTCCTCTCCTGACTACTCCCAGTCATAGCTGTCCCTCTTCTCTTATGGAGATCCCGAGCGGTG
CGTTTTTATGCTTGTAGTATTGTATAATGTTTTTAAGATCCAAGCTTCTGACCTCTTCTCTTCCTCCCAC
AGGGCCTCGAGACAATTGCATCGATGGTACCAGTGAAAGTCTGCAATGAATTCGAGTTGGCGCGCCTGTC
ATTCTAAATCTCTCTTTCAGCCTAAAGCTTTTTCCCCGTATCCCCCCAGGTGTCTGCAGGCTCAAAGAGC
AGCGAGAAGCGTTCAGAGGAAAGCGATCCCGTGCCACCTTCCCCGTGCCCGGGCTGTCCCCGCACGCTGC
CGGCTCGGGGATGCGGGGGGAGCGCCGGACCGGAGCGGAGCCCCGGGCGGCTCGCTGCTGCCCCCTAGCG
GGGGAGGGACGTAATTACATCCCTGGGGGCTTTGGGAGGGGGCTGTCCCCGTGAGCTCCCAGGCGCGCCT
GTCATTCTAAATCTCTCTTTCAGCCTAAAGCTTTTTCCCCGTATCCCCCCAGGTGTCTGCAGGCTCAAAG
AGCAGCGAGAAGCGTTCAGAGGAAAGCGATCCCGTGCCACCTTCCCCGTGCCCGGGCTGTCCCCGCACGC
TGCCGGCTCGGGGATGCGGGGGGAGCGCCGGACCGGAGCGGAGCCCCGGGCGGCTCGCTGCTGCCCCCTA
GCGGGGGAGGGACGTAATTACATCCCTGGGGGCTTTGGGGGGGGGCTGTCCCCGTGAGCTCCCAGGCGCG
CCAACTCGGTACCGTATCGATGTCGACGTTAACGCTAGTGATATCAACTTTGTATAGAAAAGTTGGCTCC
GAATTCGCCCTTGACAGCAGAGATCCAGTTTGGTTAATTAATTGGCTCCGGTGCCCGTCAGTGGGCAGAG
CGCACATCGCCCACAGTCCCCGAGAAGTTGTGGGGAGGGGTCGGCAATTGAACCGGTGCCTAGAGAAGGT
GGCGCGGGGTAAACTGGGAAAGTGATGTCGTGTACTGGCTCCGCCTTTTTCCCGAGGGTGGGGGAGAACC
GTATATAAGTGCAGTAGTCGCCGTGAACGTTCTTTTTCGCAACGGGTTTGCCGCCAGAACACAGGTAAGT
GCCGTGTGTGGTTCCCGCGGGCCTGGCCTCTTTACGGGTTATGGCCCTTGCGTGCCTTGAATTACTTCCA
CCTGGCTGCAGTACGTGATTCTTGATCCCGAGCTTCGGGTTGGAAGTGGGTGGGAGAGTTCGAGGCCTTG
CGCTTAAGGAGCCCCTTCGCCTCGTGCTTGAGTTGAGGCCTGGCCTGGGCGCTGGGGCCGCCGCGTGCGA
ATCTGGTGGCACCTTCGCGCCTGTCTCGCTGCTTTCGATAAGTCTCTAGCCATTTAAAATTTTTGATGAC
CTGCTGCGACGCTTTTTTTCTGGCAAGATAGTCTTGTAAATGCGGGCCAAGATCTGCACACTGGTATTTC
GGTTTTTGGGGCCGCGGGCGGCGACGGGGCCCGTGCGTCCCAGCGCACATGTTCGGCGAGGCGGGGCCTG
CGAGCGCGGCCACCGAGAATCGGACGGGGGTAGTCTCAAGCTGGCCGGCCTGCTCTGGTGCCTGGCCTCG
CGCCGCCGTGTATCGCCCCGCCCTGGGCGGCAAGGCTGGCCCGGTCGGCACCAGTTGCGTGAGCGGAAAG
ATGGCCGCTTCCCGGCCCTGCTGCAGGGAGCTCAAAATGGAGGACGCGGCGCTCGGGAGAGCGGGCGGGT
GAGTCACCCACACAAAGGAAAAGGGCCTTTCCGTCCTCAGCCGTCGCTTCATGTGACTCCACGGAGTACC
GGGCGCCGTCCAGGCACCTCGATTAGTTCTCGAGCTTTTGGAGTACGTCGTCTTTAGGTTGGGGGGAGGG
GTTTTATGCGATGGAGTTTCCCCACACTGAGTGGGTGGAGACTGAAGTTAGGCCAGCTTGGCACTTGATG
TAATTCTCCTTGGAATTTGCCCTTTTTGAGTTTGGATCTTGGTTCATTCTCAAGCCTCAGACAGTGGTTC
AAAGTTTTTTTCTTCCATTTCAGGTGTCGTGAGAAGGGCGAATTCGACCCAAGTTTGTACAAAAAAGCAG
GCTCGCCACCATGGTGAGCAAGGGCGAGGAGCTGTTCACCGGGGTGGTGCCCATCCTGGTCGAGCTGGAC
GGCGACGTAAACGGCCACAAGTTCAGCGTGAGGGGCGAGGGCGAGGGCGATGCCACCAACGGCAAGCTGA
CCCTGAAGTTCATCTGCACCACCGGCAAGCTGCCCGTGCCCTGGCCCACCCTCGTGACCACCCTGAGCCA
CGGCGTGCAGTGCTTCGCCCGCTACCCCGACCACATGAAGCAGCACGACTTCTTCAAGTCCGCCATGCCC
GAAGGCTACGTCCAGGAGCGCACCATCTTCTTCAAGGACGACGGCACCTACAAGACCCGCGCCGAGGTGA
AGTTCGAGGGCGACACCCTAGTGAACCGCATCGAGCTGAAGGGCGTCGACTTCAAGGAGGACGGCAACAT
CCTGGGGCACAAGCTGGAGTACAACTTCAACAGCCACAACATCTATATCATGGCCGTCAAGCAGAAGAAC
GGCATCAAGGTGAACTTCAAGATCCGCCACAACGTGGAGGACGGCAGCGTGCAGCTCGCCGACCACTACC
AGCAGAACACCCCCATCGGCGACGGCCCCGTGCTGCTGCCCGACAGCCACTACCTGAGCACCCAGTCCGT
GCTGAGCAAAGACCCCAACGAGAAGCGCGATCACATGGTCCTGCTGGAGTTCCGCACCGCCGCCGGGATC
ACTCTCGGCATGGACGAGCTGTACAAGTAATACCACCCAGCTTTCTTGTACAAAGTGGTACGCGTGAATT
CACTCCTCAGGTGCAGGCTGCCTATCAGAAGGTGGTGGCTGGTGTGGCCAATGCCCTGGCTCACAAATAC
CACTGAGATCTTTTTCCCTCTGCCAAAAATTATGGGGACATCATGAAGCCCCTTGAGCATCTGACTTCTG
GCTAATAAAGGAAATTTATTTTCATTGCAATAGTGTGTTGGAATTTTTTGTGTCTCTCACTCGGAAGGAC
ATATGGGAGGGCAAATCATTTAAAACATCAGAATGAGTATTTGGTTTAGAGTTTGGCAACATATGCCCAT
ATGCTGGCTGCCATGAACAAAGGTTGGCTATAAAGAGGTCATCAGTATATGAAACAGCCCCCTGCTGTCC
ATTCCTTATTCCATAGAAAAGCCTTGACTTGAGGTTAGATTTTTTTTATATTTTGTTTTGTGTTATTTTT
TTCTTTAACATCCCTAAAATTTTCCTTACATGTTTTACTAGCCAGATTTTTCCTCCTCTCCTGACTACTC
CCAGTCATAGCTGTCCCTCTTCTCTTATGGAGATCCCTCGACCTGCAGCCCAAGCTTGGCGTAATCATGG
TCATAGCTGTTTCCTGTGTGAAATTGTTATCCGCTCACAATTCCACACAACATACGAGCCGGAAGCATAA
AGTGTAAAGCCTGGGGTGCCTAATGAGTGAGCTAACTCACATTAATTGCGTTGCGCTCACTGCCCGCTTT
CCAGTCGGGAAACCTGTCGTGCCAGCGGATCGACAGTACTAAGCTTGGTCTAATACCCAATCTCTCGTCT
TATCCAGATGTTTTATACGCCTCTGGCCCGTGTCTCAAAATCTCTGATGTTACATTGCACAAGATAAAAT
AATATCATCATGAACAATAAAACTGTCTGCTTACATAAACAGTAATACAAGGGGTGTTATGAGCCATATT
CAACGGGAAACGTCGAGGCCGCGATTAAATTCCAACATGGATGCTGATTTATATGGGTATAAATGGGCTC
GCGATAATGTCGGGCAATCAGGTGCGACAATCTATCGCTTGTATGGGAAGCCCGATGCGCCAGAGTTGTT
TCTGAAACATGGCAAAGGTAGCGTTGCCAATGATGTTACAGATGAGATGGTCAGACTAAACTGGCTGACG
GAATTTATGCCTCTTCCGACCATCAAGCATTTTATCCGTACTCCTGATGATGCATGGTTACTCACCACTG
CGATCCCCGGAAAAACAGCATTCCAGGTATTAGAAGAATATCCTGATTCAGGTGAAAATATTGTTGATGC
GCTGGCAGTGTTCCTGCGCCGGTTGCATTCGATTCCTGTTTGTAATTGTCCTTTTAACAGCGATCGCGTA
TTTCGTCTCGCTCAGGCGCAATCACGAATGAATAACGGTTTGGTTGATGCGAGTGATTTTGATGACGAGC
GTAATGGCTGGCCTGTTGAACAAGTCTGGAAAGAAATGCATAAACTTTTGCCATTCTCACCGGATTCAGT
CGTCACTCATGGTGATTTCTCACTTGATAACCTTATTTTTGACGAGGGGAAATTAATAGGTTGTATTGAT
GTTGGACGAGTCGGAATCGCAGACCGATACCAGGATCTTGCCATCCTATGGAACTGCCTCGGTGAGTTTT
CTCCTTCATTACAGAAACGGCTTTTTCAAAAATATGGTATTGATAATCCTGATATGAATAAATTGCAGTT
TCATTTGATGCTCGATGAGTTTTTCTAATCAGAATTGGTTAATTGGTTGTAACACTGGCAGAGCATTACG
CTGACTTGACGGGACGGCGCAAGCTCATGACCAAAATCCCTTAACGTGAGTTACGCGTCGTTCCACTGAG
CGTCAGAGGTATCACTAGTATTACAGAGGTAAGTTATAACAGTCGCCTAACCC
Features (pLannotate 1.2.2; 28 found; start..end, strand, type, name):
     87..675     -  rep_origin     ori: high-copy-number ColE1/pMB1/pBR322/pUC origin of replication
    846..1706    -  CDS            AmpR: β-lactamase; bla; confers resistance to ampicillin, carbenicillin, and related antibiotics
   1707..1778    -  promoter       AmpR promoter: bla
   1857..2456    +  CDS            PuroR: puromycin N-acetyltransferase; pac from Streptomyces alboniger; confers resistance to puromycin
   2461..2541    +  CDS            HBB (fragment): HBB_PONPY - Experimental evidence at transcript level: Swiss-Prot protein existence level 2. Involved in oxygen transport from the lung to the various peripheral tissues. From Pongo pygmaeus (Bornean orangutan).
   2612..2667    +  polyA_signal   β-globin poly(A) signal: rabbit β-globin polyadenylation signal (Gil and Proudfoot, 1987)
   3646..3666    +  protein_bind   attB4: mutant version of attB; core recombination site for the Gateway® BP reaction BP Clonase™
   3734..3945    +  promoter       EF-1α core promoter: core promoter for human elongation factor EF-1α
   3946..4884    +  intron         EF-1α intron A: intron upstream of the start codon of human EF-1α
   4911..4931    +  protein_bind   attB1: mutant version of attB; core recombination site for the Gateway® BP reaction BP Clonase™
   4951..5646    +  CDS            mKate2: mKate2 is a basic (constitutively fluorescent) red fluorescent protein published in 2009, derived from Entacmaea quadricolor. It is reported to be a rapidly-maturing monomer with moderate acid sensitivity.
   5666..5690    -  protein_bind   attB2: mutant version of attB; recombination site for the Gateway® BP reaction BP Clonase™
   5834..5908    +  CDS            HBB (fragment): HBB_PONPY - Experimental evidence at transcript level: Swiss-Prot protein existence level 2. Involved in oxygen transport from the lung to the various peripheral tissues. From Pongo pygmaeus (Bornean orangutan).
   5979..6034    +  polyA_signal   β-globin poly(A) signal: rabbit β-globin polyadenylation signal (Gil and Proudfoot, 1987)
   6418..6443    +  misc_feature   SA: splice acceptor site
   7115..7135    +  protein_bind   attB4: mutant version of attB; core recombination site for the Gateway® BP reaction BP Clonase™
   7203..7414    +  promoter       EF-1α core promoter: core promoter for human elongation factor EF-1α
   7415..8353    +  intron         EF-1α intron A: intron upstream of the start codon of human EF-1α
   8380..8400    +  protein_bind   attB1: mutant version of attB; core recombination site for the Gateway® BP reaction BP Clonase™
   8411..9127    +  CDS            EBFP2: EBFP2 is a basic (constitutively fluorescent) blue fluorescent protein published in 2007, derived from Aequorea victoria. It is reported to be a rapidly-maturing monomer with moderate acid sensitivity.
   9135..9159    -  protein_bind   attB2: mutant version of attB; recombination site for the Gateway® BP reaction BP Clonase™
   9163..9243    +  CDS            HBB (fragment): HBB_PONPY - Experimental evidence at transcript level: Swiss-Prot protein existence level 2. Involved in oxygen transport from the lung to the various peripheral tissues. From Pongo pygmaeus (Bornean orangutan).
   9314..9369    +  polyA_signal   β-globin poly(A) signal: rabbit β-globin polyadenylation signal (Gil and Proudfoot, 1987)
   9752..9774    -  protein_bind   lac operator (fragment): The lac repressor binds to the lac operator to inhibit transcription in E. coli. This inhibition can be relieved by adding lactose or isopropyl-β-D-thiogalactopyranoside (IPTG). lac repressor encoded by lacI
   9778..9808    -  promoter       lac promoter: promoter for the E. coli lac operon
   9823..9844    -  protein_bind   CAP binding site: CAP binding activates transcription in the presence of cAMP. E. coli catabolite activator protein
   9857..9896    -  CDS            lacI (fragment): lac repressor; lacI; The lac repressor binds to the lac operator to inhibit transcription in E. coli. This inhibition can be relieved by adding lactose or isopropyl-β-D-thiogalactopyranoside (IPTG).
  10069..10878   +  CDS            KanR: aminoglycoside phosphotransferase; aph(3')-Ia; confers resistance to kanamycin in bacteria or G418 (Geneticin®) in eukaryotes
