[The description below was written by a language model from this plasmid's Addgene catalogue record and pLannotate feature annotations shown in this document.]
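Description:
LSB-hsa-miR-545-3p is a mammalian expression and synthetic-biology plasmid of about 11 kb, built on the Low Sensor Backbone (LSB) and designed to report the activity of the human microRNA miR-545-3p by fluorescence. It replicates in E. coli from a high-copy ColE1/pUC-type origin. It carries both β-lactamase (ampicillin) and aph(3')-Ia (kanamycin) resistance genes, and the record lists dual selection with both antibiotics. Remnants of a lac promoter/operator region are also annotated in the backbone.

The payload consists of two parallel transcription units. Each is driven by the human EF-1α core promoter with its intron A and terminated by a rabbit β-globin 3' region and poly(A) signal. Gateway attB4, attB1 and attB2 scars flank the promoter and coding segments. One unit expresses the red fluorescent protein mKate2 and, according to the catalogue entry, carries the hsa-miR-545-3p target in its 3' UTR. The target itself is not annotated in the feature table, though it presumably lies in the unannotated stretch between mKate2 and the β-globin sequences. The second unit expresses the blue protein EBFP2 without a target and serves as an internal reference for delivery and expression. When miR-545-3p is active in transfected cells, mKate2 is repressed relative to EBFP2, so the red-to-blue ratio gives a per-cell measure of miRNA activity.

A puromycin N-acetyltransferase gene with its own β-globin poly(A) allows selection in mammalian cells, although no promoter for it is annotated. The depositor warns that the repeated poly(A) elements make the plasmid inherently unstable. The depositor also notes small insertions flanking the puromycin coding region in the physical plasmid relative to the deposited sequence, which do not impair selection.
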