Addgene plasmid #103624: LSB-hsa-miR-545-3p
Purpose: Used to sense miRNA activity using fluorescence based tools. hsa-miR-545-3p target in 3' UTR of of mKate. miRNA activity can be measured by the repression of mKate2 relative to EBFP2 fluorescent proteins . Plasmid is inherently unstable; please see Depositor Comments
Depositing lab: Ron Weiss. Depositing organization: Massachusetts Institute of Technology. Publication: A mixed antagonistic/synergistic miRNA repression model enables accurate predictions of multi-input miRNA sensor activity. Gam JJ, Babb J, Weiss R. Nat Commun. 2018 Jun 22;9(1):2430. doi: 10.1038/s41467-018-04575-0. PubMed 29934631.
Backbone
  Vector backbone: Low Sensor Backbone (LSB)
  Vector type: Mammalian Expression, Synthetic Biology
Growth in bacteria
  Bacterial resistance: Ampicillin and Kanamycin, 100 & 50 μg/mL
  Growth temperature: 30°C
  Growth strain: NEB Stable
  Copy number: High Copy
Gene/Insert
  Gene/Insert name: hsa-miR-545-3p target
  Species: H. sapiens (human)
  Entrez Gene: MIR545 (a.k.a. MIRN545, hsa-mir-545, mir-545)
  Promoter: EF-1a
  Cloning method: Gibson Cloning
Terms and licenses: Academic/Nonprofit Terms; Industry Terms: Not Available to Industry
Depositor comments: Please note that this plasmid is inherently unstable due to a repeating poly A element. We recommend performing a diagnostic digest on multiple colonies upon receipt. The depositors would like to note the presence of several discrepancies between the depositor sequence and physical plasmid sequence. In particular, the sequences upstream and downstream of the puromycin coding region have 10 bp insertions which do not affect the ability to perform puromycin selection. The sequences for those regions within the physical plasmids are as follows: Upstream of Puro: GAATTCGACCGCCTGTCTCAAGGTGCCACC; Downstream of Puro: GCTTTGAGACTACGCGTGAATTCACTCCTC. Please contact if you are interested in this plasmid prior to placing an order.
How to cite: LSB-hsa-miR-545-3p was a gift from Ron Weiss (Addgene plasmid # 103624 ; http://n2t.net/addgene:103624 ; RRID:Addgene_103624)
