>Addgene plasmid #103624 | LSB-hsa-miR-545-3p | depositor partial sequence | sequence record 196297 | hsa-miR-545-3p target
GCACACAATAAATGTTTGCTGA
