>Addgene plasmid #103624 | LSB-hsa-miR-545-3p | addgene partial sequence | sequence record 209143 | mKate2-F 5'-ACCCGCTAAGAACCTCAAGA-3'
GGAGGCCGACAAAGAGACATACGTCGAGCAGCACGAGGTGGCTGTGGCCAGATACTGCGACCTCCCTAGC
AAACTGGGGCACAAACTTAATTGAGAATTCTACCACCCAGCTTTCTTGTACAAAGTGGTACGTCTCAAGA
CCAGAGGTCTCTGCTTTCCTTAGGGCACACAATAAATGTTTGCTGAGCACACAATAAATGTTTGCTGAGC
ACACAATAAATGTTTGCTGAGCACACAATAAATGTTTGCTGACAACCAGAAGAGACCTGTGCTTCACTCC
TCAGGTGCAGGCTGCCTATCAGAAGGTGGTGGCTGGTGTGGCCAATGCCCTGGCTCACAAATACCACTGA
GATCTTTTTCCCTCTGCCAAAAATTATGGGGACATCATGAAGCCCCTTGAGCATCTGACTTCTGGCTAAT
AAAGGAAATTTATTTTCATTGCAATAGTGTGTTGGAATTTTTTGTGTCTCTCACTCGGAAGGACATATGG
GAGGGCAAATCATTTAAAACATCAGAATGAGTATTTGGTTTAGAGTTTGGCAACATATGCCCATATGCTG
GCTGCCATGAACAAAGGTTGGCTATAAAGAGGTCATCAGTATATGAAACAGCCCCCTGCTGTCCATTCCT
TATTCC
